Addgene plasmid #209886: GOSR2-eGFP
Purpose: Expresses human GOSR2 (GS27) fused to eGFP in mammalian cells
Depositing lab: Geert van den Bogaart.
Backbone
  Vector backbone: peGFP-N1
  Backbone manufacturer: Clontech
  Vector type: Mammalian Expression
Growth in bacteria
  Bacterial resistance: Kanamycin, 50 μg/mL
  Growth temperature: 37°C
  Growth strain: DH5alpha
  Copy number: High Copy
Gene/Insert
  Gene/Insert name: GOSR2 (alt names: GS27; Membrin; Golgi SNAP receptor complex member 2)
  Species: H. sapiens (human)
  GenBank ID: NM_001012511.2
  Entrez Gene: GOSR2 (a.k.a. Bos1, EPM6, GS27, MYOS)
  Promoter: CMV
  Tag / fusion protein: eGFP (C terminal on insert)
  Cloning method: Restriction Enzyme; 5′ cloning site XhoI (not destroyed); 3′ cloning site EcoRI (not destroyed)
  Sequencing primers: 5′ TAACAACTCCGCCCCATT; 3′ GTCCAGCTCGACCAGGATGGG
Resource information
  A portion of this plasmid was derived from a plasmid made by: Synthetic gene
Terms and licenses: Academic/Nonprofit Terms; Industry Terms: Not Available to Industry
How to cite: GOSR2-eGFP was a gift from Geert van den Bogaart (Addgene plasmid # 209886 ; http://n2t.net/addgene:209886 ; RRID:Addgene_209886)
