[The description below was written by a language model from this plasmid's Addgene catalogue record and pLannotate feature annotations shown in this document.]
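Description:
GOSR2-eGFP is a mammalian expression plasmid built on the Clontech peGFP-N1 backbone. It drives production of human GOSR2 (also called GS27 or membrin, Golgi SNAP receptor complex member 2) fused at its C terminus to enhanced GFP. The GOSR2 coding sequence, which the record says derives from a synthetic gene, was inserted between the XhoI and EcoRI sites of the multiple cloning site, and both sites are retained. It sits downstream of the human cytomegalovirus immediate-early enhancer and promoter. A short stretch of residual polylinker connects it to the mammalian codon-optimized EGFP open reading frame, and the transcript is terminated by the SV40 polyadenylation signal.

In bacteria the 5,360-nt plasmid replicates from a high-copy ColE1/pUC-type origin and is selected with kanamycin. The resistance gene is the Tn5 aminoglycoside phosphotransferase (NeoR/KanR). A bacterial bla-type promoter placed in tandem with the SV40 enhancer/early promoter drives this gene, and an HSV thymidine kinase poly(A) signal follows it. The same cassette can therefore also confer G418 resistance for selecting stably transfected mammalian cells. An f1 phage origin is also present, which in principle allows single-stranded DNA production. The short annotated fragments of SV40 large T antigen, ble and bGH poly(A) appear to be partial sequence matches within the backbone rather than functional elements.

GOSR2 is a SNARE-family protein annotated as acting in transport from the cis/medial-Golgi to the trans-Golgi network. The construct is suited to fluorescence imaging of the tagged protein in transfected mammalian cells, such as following its localization and trafficking, although the record states only that its purpose is expression of the fusion.
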