Features (pLannotate 1.2.2; 16 found; start..end, strand, type, name):
     65..368     +  enhancer       CMV enhancer: human cytomegalovirus immediate early enhancer
    369..572     +  promoter       CMV promoter: human cytomegalovirus (CMV) immediate early promoter
    595..622     +  misc_feature   MCS (fragment): multiple cloning site
    623..1258    +  CDS            GOSR2: GOSR2_HUMAN - Also known as GS27. Experimental evidence at protein level: Swiss-Prot protein existence level 1. Involved in transport of proteins from the cis/medial-Golgi to the trans-Golgi network. From Homo sapiens (Human).
   1259..1296    +  misc_feature   MCS (fragment): multiple cloning site
   1310..2029    +  CDS            EGFP: the original enhanced GFP (Yang et al., 1996) mammalian codon-optimized
   2046..2129    +  CDS            large T antigen (fragment): large T antigen from SV40 (simian virus 40)
   2152..2273    +  polyA_signal   SV40 poly(A) signal: SV40 polyadenylation signal
   2307..2735    -  rep_origin     f1 ori (sequence partly withheld): f1 bacteriophage origin of replication; arrow indicates direction of (+) strand synthesis
   2762..2866    +  promoter       AmpR promoter: bla
   2868..3225    +  promoter       SV40 promoter: SV40 enhancer and early promoter
   3260..4054    +  CDS            NeoR/KanR: aminoglycoside phosphotransferase from Tn5; aph(3')-II (or nptII); confers resistance to neomycin, kanamycin, and G418 (Geneticin®)
   4075..4227    +  CDS            ble (fragment): BLE_KLEPN - Experimental evidence at protein level: Swiss-Prot protein existence level 1. Binding protein with a strong affinity to the bleomycin family of antibiotics. Binds to CL990; an antimitotic-antibiotic compound. From Klebsiella pneumoniae.
   4286..4333    +  polyA_signal   HSV TK poly(A) signal: herpes simplex virus thymidine kinase polyadenylation signal (Cole and Stacy, 1985)
   4424..4440    -  polyA_signal   bGH poly(A) signal (fragment): bovine growth hormone polyadenylation signal
   4662..5250    +  rep_origin     ori: high-copy-number ColE1/pMB1/pBR322/pUC origin of replication
>Addgene plasmid #209886 | GOSR2-eGFP | addgene full sequence | sequence record 413667 | Addgene NGS Result
GCATTAGTTATTAATAGTAATCAATTACGGGGTCATTAGTTCATAGCCCATATATGGAGTTCCGCGTTAC
ATAACTTACGGTAAATGGCCCGCCTGGCTGACCGCCCAACGACCCCCGCCCATTGACGTCAATAATGACG
TATGTTCCCATAGTAACGCCAATAGGGACTTTCCATTGACGTCAATGGGTGGAGTATTTACGGTAAACTG
CCCACTTGGCAGTACATCAAGTGTATCATATGCCAAGTACGCCCCCTATTGACGTCAATGACGGTAAATG
GCCCGCCTGGCATTATGCCCAGTACATGACCTTATGGGACTTTCCTACTTGGCAGTACATCTACGTATTA
GTCATCGCTATTACCATGGTGATGCGGTTTTGGCAGTACATCAATGGGCGTGGATAGCGGTTTGACTCAC
GGGGATTTCCAAGTCTCCACCCCATTGACGTCAATGGGAGTTTGTTTTGGCACCAAAATCAACGGGACTT
TCCAAAATGTCGTAACAACTCCGCCCCATTGACGCAAATGGGCGGTAGGCGTGTACGGTGGGAGGTCTAT
ATAAGCAGAGCTGGTTTAGTGAACCGTCAGATCCGCTAGCGCTACCGGACTCAGATCTCGAGATGGACCC
CCTGTTCCAGCAGACCCACAAGCAGGTGCACGAGATCCAGAGCTGCATGGGCAGGCTGGAGACCGCCGAC
AAGCAGAGCGTGCACATCGTGGAGAACGAGATCCAGGCCAGCATCGACCAGATCTTCAGCAGGCTGGAGA
GGCTGGAGATCCTGAGCAGCAAGGAGCCCCCCAACAAGAGGCAGAACGCCAGGCTGAGGGTGGACCAGCT
GAAGTACGACGTGCAGCACCTGCAGACCGCCCTGAGGAACTTCCAGCACAGGAGGCACGCCAGGGAGCAG
CAGGAGAGGCAGAGGGAGGAGCTGCTGAGCAGGACCTTCACCACCAACGACAGCGACACCACCATCCCCA
TGGACGAGAGCCTGCAGTTCAACAGCAGCCTGCAGAAGGTGCACAACGGCATGGACGACCTGATCCTGGA
CGGCCACAACATCCTGGACGGCCTGAGGACCCAGAGGCTGACCCTGAAGGGCACCCAGAAGAAGATCCTG
GACATCGCCAACATGCTGGGCCTGAGCAACACCGTGATGAGGCTGATCGAGAAGAGGGCCTTCCAGGACA
AGTACTTCATGATCGGCGGCATGCTGCTGACCTGCGTGGTGATGTTCCTGGTGGTGCAGTACCTGACCCG
AATTCTGCAGTCGACGGTACCGCGGGCCCGGGATCCACCGGTCGCCACCATGGTGAGCAAGGGCGAGGAG
CTGTTCACCGGGGTGGTGCCCATCCTGGTCGAGCTGGACGGCGACGTAAACGGCCACAAGTTCAGCGTGT
CCGGCGAGGGCGAGGGCGATGCCACCTACGGCAAGCTGACCCTGAAGTTCATCTGCACCACCGGCAAGCT
GCCCGTGCCCTGGCCCACCCTCGTGACCACCCTGACCTACGGCGTGCAGTGCTTCAGCCGCTACCCCGAC
CACATGAAGCAGCACGACTTCTTCAAGTCCGCCATGCCCGAAGGCTACGTCCAGGAGCGCACCATCTTCT
TCAAGGACGACGGCAACTACAAGACCCGCGCCGAGGTGAAGTTCGAGGGCGACACCCTGGTGAACCGCAT
CGAGCTGAAGGGCATCGACTTCAAGGAGGACGGCAACATCCTGGGGCACAAGCTGGAGTACAACTACAAC
AGCCACAACGTCTATATCATGGCCGACAAGCAGAAGAACGGCATCAAGGTGAACTTCAAGATCCGCCACA
ACATCGAGGACGGCAGCGTGCAGCTCGCCGACCACTACCAGCAGAACACCCCCATCGGCGACGGCCCCGT
GCTGCTGCCCGACAACCACTACCTGAGCACCCAGTCCGCCCTGAGCAAAGACCCCAACGAGAAGCGCGAT
CACATGGTCCTGCTGGAGTTCGTGACCGCCGCCGGGATCACTCTCGGCATGGACGAGCTGTACAAGTAAA
GCGGCCGCGACTCTAGATCATAATCAGCCATACCACATTTGTAGAGGTTTTACTTGCTTTAAAAAACCTC
CCACACCTCCCCCTGAACCTGAAACATAAAATGAATGCAATTGTTGTTGTTAACTTGTTTATTGCAGCTT
ATAATGGTTACAAATAAAGCAATAGCATCACAAATTTCACAAATAAAGCATTTTTTTCACTGCATTCTAG
TTGTGGTTTGTCCAAACTCATCAATGTATCTTAAGGCGTAAATTGTAAGCGTTAATATTTTGTTAAAATT
CGCGTTAAATTTTTGTTAAATCAGCTCATTTTTTAACCAATAGGCCGAAATCGGCAAAATCCCTTATAAA
TCAAAAGAATAGACCGAGATAGGGT
[37 nt withheld, positions 2406-2442]
AAAGAACGTGGACTCCAACGTCAAAGG
[49 nt withheld, positions 2470-2518]
T
[91 nt withheld, positions 2520-2610]
G
[124 nt withheld, positions 2612-2735]
CAGGTGGCACTTTTCGGGGAAATGTGCGCGGAACCCCTATTTGTTTATTTTTCTAAATACATTCAAATAT
GTATCCGCTCATGAGACAATAACCCTGATAAATGCTTCAATAATATTGAAAAAGGAAGAGTCCTGAGGCG
GAAAGAACCAGCTGTGGAATGTGTGTCAGTTAGGGTGTGGAAAGTCCCCAGGCTCCCCAGCAGGCAGAAG
TATGCAAAGCATGCATCTCAATTAGTCAGCAACCAGGTGTGGAAAGTCCCCAGGCTCCCCAGCAGGCAGA
AGTATGCAAAGCATGCATCTCAATTAGTCAGCAACCATAGTCCCGCCCCTAACTCCGCCCATCCCGCCCC
TAACTCCGCCCAGTTCCGCCCATTCTCCGCCCCATGGCTGACTAATTTTTTTTATTTATGCAGAGGCCGA
GGCCGCCTCGGCCTCTGAGCTATTCCAGAAGTAGTGAGGAGGCTTTTTTGGAGGCCTAGGCTTTTGCAAA
GATCGATCAAGAGACAGGATGAGGATCGTTTCGCATGATTGAACAAGATGGATTGCACGCAGGTTCTCCG
GCCGCTTGGGTGGAGAGGCTATTCGGCTATGACTGGGCACAACAGACAATCGGCTGCTCTGATGCCGCCG
TGTTCCGGCTGTCAGCGCAGGGGCGCCCGGTTCTTTTTGTCAAGACCGACCTGTCCGGTGCCCTGAATGA
ACTGCAAGACGAGGCAGCGCGGCTATCGTGGCTGGCCACGACGGGCGTTCCTTGCGCAGCTGTGCTCGAC
GTTGTCACTGAAGCGGGAAGGGACTGGCTGCTATTGGGCGAAGTGCCGGGGCAGGATCTCCTGTCATCTC
ACCTTGCTCCTGCCGAGAAAGTATCCATCATGGCTGATGCAATGCGGCGGCTGCATACGCTTGATCCGGC
TACCTGCCCATTCGACCACCAAGCGAAACATCGCATCGAGCGAGCACGTACTCGGATGGAAGCCGGTCTT
GTCGATCAGGATGATCTGGACGAAGAGCATCAGGGGCTCGCGCCAGCCGAACTGTTCGCCAGGCTCAAGG
CGAGCATGCCCGACGGCGAGGATCTCGTCGTGACCCATGGCGATGCCTGCTTGCCGAATATCATGGTGGA
AAATGGCCGCTTTTCTGGATTCATCGACTGTGGCCGGCTGGGTGTGGCGGACCGCTATCAGGACATAGCG
TTGGCTACCCGTGATATTGCTGAAGAGCTTGGCGGCGAATGGGCTGACCGCTTCCTCGTGCTTTACGGTA
TCGCCGCTCCCGATTCGCAGCGCATCGCCTTCTATCGCCTTCTTGACGAGTTCTTCTGAGCGGGACTCTG
GGGTTCGAAATGACCGACCAAGCGACGCCCAACCTGCCATCACGAGATTTCGATTCCACCGCCGCCTTCT
ATGAAAGGTTGGGCTTCGGAATCGTTTTCCGGGACGCCGGCTGGATGATCCTCCAGCGCGGGGATCTCAT
GCTGGAGTTCTTCGCCCACCCTAGGGGGAGGCTAACTGAAACACGGAAGGAGACAATACCGGAAGGAACC
CGCGCTATGACGGCAATAAAAAGACAGAATAAAACGCACGGTGTTGGGTCGTTTGTTCATAAACGCGGGG
TTCGGTCCCAGGGCTGGCACTCTGTCGATACCCCACCGAGACCCCATTGGGGCCAATACGCCCGCGTTTC
TTCCTTTTCCCCACCCCACCCCCCAAGTTCGGGTGAAGGCCCAGGGCTCGCAGCCAACGTCGGGGCGGCA
GGCCCTGCCATAGCCTCAGGTTACTCATATATACTTTAGATTGATTTAAAACTTCATTTTTAATTTAAAA
GGATCTAGGTGAAGATCCTTTTTGATAATCTCATGACCAAAATCCCTTAACGTGAGTTTTCGTTCCACTG
AGCGTCAGACCCCGTAGAAAAGATCAAAGGATCTTCTTGAGATCCTTTTTTTCTGCGCGTAATCTGCTGC
TTGCAAACAAAAAAACCACCGCTACCAGCGGTGGTTTGTTTGCCGGATCAAGAGCTACCAACTCTTTTTC
CGAAGGTAACTGGCTTCAGCAGAGCGCAGATACCAAATACTGTTCTTCTAGTGTAGCCGTAGTTAGGCCA
CCACTTCAAGAACTCTGTAGCACCGCCTACATACCTCGCTCTGCTAATCCTGTTACCAGTGGCTGCTGCC
AGTGGCGATAAGTCGTGTCTTACCGGGTTGGACTCAAGACGATAGTTACCGGATAAGGCGCAGCGGTCGG
GCTGAACGGGGGGTTCGTGCACACAGCCCAGCTTGGAGCGAACGACCTACACCGAACTGAGATACCTACA
GCGTGAGCTATGAGAAAGCGCCACGCTTCCCGAAGGGAGAAAGGCGGACAGGTATCCGGTAAGCGGCAGG
GTCGGAACAGGAGAGCGCACGAGGGAGCTTCCAGGGGGAAACGCCTGGTATCTTTATAGTCCTGTCGGGT
TTCGCCACCTCTGACTTGAGCGTCGATTTTTGTGATGCTCGTCAGGGGGGCGGAGCCTATGGAAAAACGC
CAGCAACGCGGCCTTTTTACGGTTCCTGGCCTTTTGCTGGCCTTTTGCTCACATGTTCTTTCCTGCGTTA
TCCCCTGATTCTGTGGATAACCGTATTACCGCCAT
