>Addgene plasmid #209886 | GOSR2-eGFP | depositor partial sequence | sequence record 409368 | insert
CTCGAGATGGACCCCCTGTTCCAGCAGACCCACAAGCAGGTGCACGAGATCCAGAGCTGCATGGGCAGGC
TGGAGACCGCCGACAAGCAGAGCGTGCACATCGTGGAGAACGAGATCCAGGCCAGCATCGACCAGATCTT
CAGCAGGCTGGAGAGGCTGGAGATCCTGAGCAGCAAGGAGCCCCCCAACAAGAGGCAGAACGCCAGGCTG
AGGGTGGACCAGCTGAAGTACGACGTGCAGCACCTGCAGACCGCCCTGAGGAACTTCCAGCACAGGAGGC
ACGCCAGGGAGCAGCAGGAGAGGCAGAGGGAGGAGCTGCTGAGCAGGACCTTCACCACCAACGACAGCGA
CACCACCATCCCCATGGACGAGAGCCTGCAGTTCAACAGCAGCCTGCAGAAGGTGCACAACGGCATGGAC
GACCTGATCCTGGACGGCCACAACATCCTGGACGGCCTGAGGACCCAGAGGCTGACCCTGAAGGGCACCC
AGAAGAAGATCCTGGACATCGCCAACATGCTGGGCCTGAGCAACACCGTGATGAGGCTGATCGAGAAGAG
GGCCTTCCAGGACAAGTACTTCATGATCGGCGGCATGCTGCTGACCTGCGTGGTGATGTTCCTGGTGGTG
CAGTACCTGACCCGAATTC
